Addgene plasmid #190364: JAB2283
Purpose: Plasmids encode parts for syntetic genetic circuit construction in eudicot plants (proG1090::AmtR-ZAT10(RD)-19St)
Depositing lab: Jennifer Brophy & Jose Dinneny. Depositing organization: Stanford University. Publication: Synthetic genetic circuits as a means of reprogramming plant roots. Brophy JAN, Magallon KJ, Duan L, Zhong V, Ramachandran P, Kniazev K, Dinneny JR. Science. 2022 Aug 12;377(6607):747-751. doi: 10.1126/science.abo4326. Epub 2022 Aug 11. PubMed 35951698.
Backbone
  Vector backbone: JAB2121
  Vector type: Plant Expression
Growth in bacteria
  Bacterial resistance: Spectinomycin, 50 μg/mL
  Growth temperature: 37°C
  Growth strain: DH5alpha
  Copy number: High Copy
Gene/Insert
  Gene/Insert name: proG1090::AmtR-ZAT10(RD)-19St
  Species: Synthetic
  Cloning method: Restriction Enzyme; 5′ cloning site unknown (unknown if destroyed)
Terms and licenses: Academic/Nonprofit Terms; Industry Terms: Not Available to Industry
Depositor comments: Please see the fully annotated sequence linked the "Supplemental Documents" section. Please visit https://www.biorxiv.org/content/10.1101/2022.02.02.478917v1 for bioRxiv preprint.
How to cite: JAB2283 was a gift from Jennifer Brophy & Jose Dinneny (Addgene plasmid # 190364 ; http://n2t.net/addgene:190364 ; RRID:Addgene_190364)
