[The description below was written by a language model from this plasmid's Addgene catalogue record and pLannotate feature annotations shown in this document.]
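Description:
JAB2283 is a plant expression plasmid of about 5.8 kb built on the JAB2121 backbone, one of a set of parts for assembling synthetic genetic circuits in eudicot plants. It has the layout of a compact binary T-DNA vector. Nopaline-type left and right border repeats flank the plant-directed cargo, while the region outside the borders carries a high-copy ColE1/pUC-type origin for E. coli, a pSa origin (typically used for maintenance in Agrobacterium, usually with replication functions supplied in trans), and aadA, which confers the spectinomycin resistance used for bacterial selection. Within the T-DNA, a NOS promoter–bar–NOS terminator cassette provides phosphinothricin (glufosinate/bialaphos) resistance for selecting transformed plants. Small fragments of lac regulatory elements, a T3 promoter, multiple cloning sites and other backbone remnants are also detected and appear to be cloning leftovers.

The payload is recorded as proG1090::AmtR-ZAT10(RD)-19St, a synthetic transcriptional repressor. By the record's naming, the bacterial TetR-family DNA-binding protein AmtR is fused to a repression domain (RD) from the Arabidopsis zinc-finger protein ZAT10, driven by the G1090 promoter. The automated annotation does not label the AmtR coding region or G1090 itself. It instead picks up short 35S-related and minimal 35S promoter matches upstream, a fragment matching the related repressor AZF3 where the ZAT10 domain would be expected, and a CaMV poly(A) signal downstream that presumably corresponds to the "19St" terminator. The depositor's fully annotated sequence should be consulted for exact boundaries. In circuit designs, such a repressor is expected to silence synthetic promoters carrying AmtR operator sites, acting as a NOT-type logic component for programming gene expression patterns in plants such as in roots.
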