Features (pLannotate 1.2.2; 22 found; start..end, strand, type, name):
     94..346     -  terminator     NOS terminator: nopaline synthase terminator and poly(A) signal
    369..917     -  CDS            bar: PAT_STRHY - Experimental evidence at protein level: Swiss-Prot protein existence level 1. Inactivates phosphinothricin (PPT) by transfer of an acetyl group from acetyl CoA. Can also acetylate demethylphosphinothricin but not PTT or glutamate. This enzyme is an effector of phosphinothricin tripeptide (PTT or bialaphos) resistance. From Streptomyces hygroscopicus. Introduced by genetic manipulation and expressed in glufosinate-tolerant maize by Dekalb Genetics.
    959..1138    -  promoter       NOS promoter: nopaline synthase promoter
   1330..1348    -  misc_feature   MCS (fragment): pUC18/19 multiple cloning site
   1420..1465    +  promoter       35SPPDK promoter (fragment): hybrid promoter consisting of the cauliflower mosaic virus 35S enhancer fused to the maize C4PPDK basal promoter (Yoo et al., 2007)
   1464..1510    +  promoter       minimal CaMV 35S promoter: minimal 35S promoter from cauliflower mosaic virus
   2204..2338    +  CDS            AZF3 (fragment): AZF3_ARATH - Also known as ZF3. Experimental evidence at protein level: Swiss-Prot protein existence level 1. Transcriptional repressor probably involved in abiotic stress responses. Binds DNA in a sequence-specific manner and can repress the transactivation activity of other transcription factors. From Arabidopsis thaliana (Mouse-ear cress).
   2442..2618    +  polyA_signal   CaMV poly(A) signal: cauliflower mosaic virus polyadenylation signal
   2652..2687    -  misc_feature   MCS (fragment): pBluescript multiple cloning site
   2700..2718    -  promoter       T3 promoter: promoter for bacteriophage T3 RNA polymerase
   2763..2779    -  protein_bind   lac operator: The lac repressor binds to the lac operator to inhibit transcription in E. coli. This inhibition can be relieved by adding lactose or isopropyl-β-D-thiogalactopyranoside (IPTG). lac repressor encoded by lacI
   2787..2817    -  promoter       lac promoter: promoter for the E. coli lac operon
   2832..2853    -  protein_bind   CAP binding site: CAP binding activates transcription in the presence of cAMP. E. coli catabolite activator protein
   2866..2958    -  CDS            lacI (fragment): lac repressor; lacI; The lac repressor binds to the lac operator to inhibit transcription in E. coli. This inhibition can be relieved by adding lactose or isopropyl-β-D-thiogalactopyranoside (IPTG).
   2960..3084    -  rep_origin     RSF ori (fragment): Plasmids containing the RSF 1030 origin of replication can be propagated in E. coli cells that contain additional plasmids with compatible origins.
   3092..3116    +  misc_feature   RB T-DNA repeat: right border repeat from nopaline C58 T-DNA
   3207..3795    -  rep_origin     ori: high-copy-number ColE1/pMB1/pBR322/pUC origin of replication
   3889..4674    -  CDS            aadA: S3AD_SHIFL - Experimental evidence at protein level: Swiss-Prot protein existence level 1. Mediates bacterial resistance to the antibiotics streptomycin and spectinomycin. From Shigella flexneri.
   4735..4884    -  CDS            sat-1 (fragment): STA_ECOLX - Protein inferred from homology: Swiss-Prot protein existence level 3. Involved in resistance to streptothricin, a broad-spectrum antibiotic produced by streptomycetes (PubMed:1850404). Detoxifies streptothricin via acetylation of the beta amino group of the first beta-lysyl moiety of streptothricin (By similarity). From Escherichia coli.
   5026..5124    +  CDS            TRA2_ECOLX (fragment): Protein predicted: Swiss-Prot protein existence level 4. Required for transposition of transposon Tn903. From Escherichia coli.
   5132..5567    +  rep_origin     pSa ori: origin of replication from bacterial plasmid pSa
   5759..24      +  misc_feature   LB T-DNA repeat (across the origin): left border repeat from nopaline C58 T-DNA
>Addgene plasmid #190364 | JAB2283 | addgene full sequence | sequence record 387083 | Addgene NGS Result
GGCAGGATATATTGTGGTGTAAACAAATTGACGCTTAGACAACTTAATAACACATTGCGGACGTTTTTAA
TGTAATCAGCTTGCATGCCGGTCGATCTAGTAACATAGATGACACCGCGCGCGATAATTTATCCTAGTTT
GCGCGCTATATTTTGTTTTCTATCGCGTATTAAATGTATAATTGCGGGACTCTAATCATAAAAACCCATC
TCATAAATAACGTCATGCATTACATGTTAATTATTACATGCTTAACGTAATTCAACAGAAATTATATGAT
AATCATCGCAAGACCGGCAACAGGATTCAATCTTAAGAAACTTTATTGCCAAATGTTTGAACGATCTGCT
TGACTCTAGGGGTCATCAGATTTCGGTGACGGGCAGGACCGGACGGGGCGGCACCGGCAGGCTGAAGTCC
AGCTGCCAGAAACCCACGTCATGCCAGTTCCCGTGCTTGAAGCCGGCCGCCCGCAGCATGCCGCGGGGGG
CATATCCGAGCGCCTCGTGCATGCGCACGCTCGGGTCGTTGGGCAGCCCGATGACAGCGACCACGCTCTT
GAAGCCCTGTGCCTCCAGGGACTTCAGCAGGTGGGTGTAGAGCGTGGAGCCCAGTCCCGTCCGCTGGTGG
CGGGGGGACACGTACACGGTCGACTCGGCCGTCCAGTCGTAGGCGTTGCGTGCCTTCCAGGGACCCGCGT
AGGCGATGCCGGCGACCTCGCCGTCCACCTCGGCGACGAGCCAGGGATAGCGCTCCCGCAGACGGACGAG
GTCGTCCGTCCACTCCTGCGGTTCCTGCGGCTCGGTACGGAAGTTGACCGTGCTTGTCTCGATGTAGTGG
TTGACGATGGTGCAGACCGCCGGCATGTCCGCCTCGGTGGCACGGCGGATGTCGGCCGGGCGTCGTTCTG
GGCTCATGGTAGATCCCCTCGATCGAGTTGAGAGTGAATATGAGACTCTAATTGGATACCGAGGGGAATT
TATGGAACGTCAGTGGAGCATTTTTGACAAGAAATATTTGCTAGCTGATAGTGACCTTAGGCGACTTTTG
AACGCGCAATAATGGTTTCTGACGTATGTGCTTAGCTCATTAAACTCCAGAAACCCGCGGCTCAGTGGCT
CCTTCAACGTTGCGGTTCTGTCAGTTCCAAACGTAAAACGGCTTGTCCCGCGTCATCGGCGGGGGTCATA
ACGTGACTCCCTTAATTCTCCGCTCATGATCGATAACATGTCGACTATCGGACGAGCTCAAAGTTTAACG
TGTGAAGACGTGCTTCTAATGTAGTTTAAACTGAAGGCGGGAAACGACAATCTGATCCAAGCTCAAGCTA
AGCTTGCATGCCTGCAGGATATCGTGGATCCAAGCTTGCCACGTGCCGCCACGTGCCGCCACGTGCCGCC
ACGTGCCTCTAGAGGATCCATCTCCACTGACGTAAGGGATGACGCACAATCCCACTATCCTTCGCAAGAC
CCTTCCTCTATATAAGGAAGTTCATTTCATTTGGAGAGGACACGCTGGGATCCCCACCATGGCTGGCGCC
GTGGGCAGACCCAGAAGATCTGCTCCTCGGAGAGCCGGCAAGAACCCCCGGGAAGAGATTCTGGATGCCA
GCGCCGAGCTGTTCACCAGACAGGGCTTTGCCACCACCAGCACCCACCAGATTGCCGACGCTGTGGGCAT
CAGACAGGCCAGCCTGTACTACCACTTCCCCAGCAAGACCGAGATCTTCCTGACCCTGCTGAAAAGCACC
GTGGAACCCTCCACCGTGCTGGCCGAGGATCTGTCTACCCTGGACGCCGGACCCGAAATGAGACTGTGGG
CTATCGTGGCCAGCGAAGTGCGGCTGCTGCTGAGCACCAAGTGGAACGTGGGCCGGCTGTACCAGCTGCC
CATCGTGGGCTCTGAGGAATTCGCCGAGTACCACAGCCAGCGCGAGGCCCTGACCAACGTGTTCAGAGAT
CTGGCCACCGAGATTGTGGGCGACGACCCCAGAGCCGAACTGCCCTTCCACATCACCATGAGCGTGATCG
AGATGCGGCGGAACGACGGCAAGATCCCTAGCCCTCTGAGCGCCGACTCTCTGCCCGAGACAGCCATTAT
GCTGGCTGACGCCTCCCTGGCTGTGCTGGGAGCACCTCTGCCTGCCGACAGAGTGGAAAAGACACTGGAA
CTGATCAAGCAGGCCGACGCCAAGGGAGGAGGTGAAGGTGCGGGGTCCACTAGCCACGTTAGCAGTAGCC
ACCGTGGGTTTGACCTCAACATCCCTCCGATCCCTGAATTCTCGATGGTCAACGGAGACGACGAAGTCAT
GAGCCCTATGCCGGCGAAGAAGCCTCGGTTTGACTTTCCGGTCAAACTTCAACTTCCGAAGAAGAAGAGG
AAGGTTTAGTGTCGGTACGCTGAAATCACCAGTCTCTCTCTACAAATCTATCTCTCTCTATTTTCTCCAT
AAATAATGTGTGAGTAGTTTCCCGATAAGGGAAATTAGGGTTCTTATAGGGTTTCGCTCATGTGTTGAGC
ATATAAGAAACCCTTAGTATGTATTTGTATTTGTAAAATACTTCTATCAATAAAATTTCTAATTCCTAAA
ACCAAAATCCAGTACTAAAATCCAGATCGATGCTTGATACTACGTCTTCGGGCTAGAGCGGACTAGTTCT
AGAGCGGCCGCCACCGCGGTGGAGCTCCAGCTTTTGTTCCCTTTAGTGAGGGTTAATTGCGCGCTTGGCG
TAATCATGGTCATAGCTGTTTCCTGTGTGAAATTGTTATCCGCTCACAATTCCACACAACATACGAGCCG
GAAGCATAAAGTGTAAAGCCTGGGGTGCCTAATGAGTGAGCTAACTCACATTAATTGCGTTGCGCTCACT
GCCCGCTTTCCAGTCGGGAAACCTGTCGTGCCAGCTGCATTAATGAATCGGCCAACGCGCGGGGAGAGGC
GGTTTGCGTATTGGGCGCTCTTCCGCTTCCTCGCTCACTGACTCGCTGCGCTCGGTCGTTCGGCTGCGGC
GAGCGGTATCAGCTCACTCAAAGGCGGTAATACGGTTATCCACAGAATCAGGGGATAACGCAGGAAAGAA
CATGAAGGCCTTGACAGGATATATTGGCGGGTAAACTAAGTCGCTGTATGTGTTTGTTTGAGATCTCATG
TGAGCAAAAGGCCAGCAAAAGGCCAGGAACCGTAAAAAGGCCGCGTTGCTGGCGTTTTTCCATAGGCTCC
GCCCCCCTGACGAGCATCACAAAAATCGACGCTCAAGTCAGAGGTGGCGAAACCCGACAGGACTATAAAG
ATACCAGGCGTTTCCCCCTGGAAGCTCCCTCGTGCGCTCTCCTGTTCCGACCCTGCCGCTTACCGGATAC
CTGTCCGCCTTTCTCCCTTCGGGAAGCGTGGCGCTTTCTCATAGCTCACGCTGTAGGTATCTCAGTTCGG
TGTAGGTCGTTCGCTCCAAGCTGGGCTGTGTGCACGAACCCCCCGTTCAGCCCGACCGCTGCGCCTTATC
CGGTAACTATCGTCTTGAGTCCAACCCGGTAAGACACGACTTATCGCCACTGGCAGCAGCCACTGGTAAC
AGGATTAGCAGAGCGAGGTATGTAGGCGGTGCTACAGAGTTCTTGAAGTGGTGGCCTAACTACGGCTACA
CTAGAAGAACAGTATTTGGTATCTGTGCTCTGCTGAAGCCAGTTACCTTCGGAAGAAGAGTTGGTAGCTC
TTGATCCGGCAAACAAACCACCGCTGGTAGCGGTGGTTTTTTTGTTTGCAAGCAGCAGATTACGCGCAGA
AAAAAAGGATCTCAAGAAGATCCTTTGATCTTTTCTACGGGGTCTGACGCTCAGTGGAACGAAAACTCAC
GTTAAGGGATTTTGGTCATGAATTCTTGTTAGACATTATTTGCCGACTACCTTGGTGATCTCGCCTTTCA
CGTAGTGAACAAATTCTTCCAACTGATCTGCGCGCGAGGCCAAGCGATCTTCTTGTCCAAGATAAGCCTG
CCTAGCTTCAAGTATGACGGGCTGATACTGGGCCGGCAGGCGCTCCATTGCCCAGTCGGCAGCGACATCC
TTCGGCGCGATTTTGCCGGTTACTGCGCTGTACCAAATGCGGGACAACGTAAGCACTACATTTCGCTCAT
CGCCAGCCCAGTCGGGCGGCGAGTTCCATAGCGTTAAGGTTTCATTTAGCGCCTCAAATAGATCCTGTTC
AGGAACCGGATCAAAGAGTTCCTCCGCCGCTGGACCTACCAAGGCAACGCTATGTTCTCTTGCTTTTGTC
AGCAAGATAGCCAGATCAATGTCGATCGTGGCTGGCTCGAAGATACCTGCAAGAATGTCATTGCGCTGCC
ATTCTCCAAATTGCAGTTCGCGCTTAGCTGGATAACGCCACGGAATGATGTCGTCGTGCACAACAATGGT
GACTTCTACAGCGCGGAGAATCTCGCTCTCTCCAGGGGAAGCCGAAGTTTCCAAAAGGTCGTTGATCAAA
GCTCGCCGCGTTGTTTCATCAAGCCTTACGGTCACCGTAACCAGCAAATCAATATCACTGTGTGGCTTCA
GGCCGCCATCCACTGCGGAGCCGTACAAATGTACGGCCAGCAACGTCGGTTCGAGATGGCGCTCGATGAC
GCCAACTACCTCTGATAGTTGAGTCGATACTTCGGCGATCACCGCTTCCCTCATGATGTTTAACTCCTGA
ATTAAGCCGCGCCGCGAAGCGGTGTCGGCTTGAATGAATTGTTAGGCGTCATCCTGTGCTCCCGAGAACC
AGTACCAGTACATCGCTGTTTCGTTCGAGACTTGAGGTCTAGTTTTATACGTGAACAGGTCAATGCCGCC
GAGAGTAAAGCCACATTTTGCGTACAAATTGCAGGCAGGTACATTGTTCGTTTGTGCCATGATGATATAT
TTTTATCTTGTGCAATGTAACATCAGAGATTTTGAGACACAACGTGGCTTTGTTGAATAAATCGAACTTT
TGCTGAGTTGAAGGATCAGATCACGCATCTTCCCGACAACGCAGACCGTTCCGTGGCAAAGCAAAAGTTC
AAAATCACCAACTGGTCCACCTACAACAAAGCTCTCATCAACCGTGGCTCCCTCACTTTCTGGCTGGATG
ATGGGGCGATTCAGGAGATCCCCATCCAACAGCCCGCCGTCGAGCGGGCTTTTTTATCCCCGGAAGCCTG
TGGATAGAGGGTAGTTATCCACGTGAAACCGCTAATGCCCCGCAAAGCCTTGATTCACGGGGCTTTCCGG
CCCGCTCCAAAAACTATCCACGTGAAATCGCTAATCAGGGTACGTGAAATCGCTAATCGGAGTACGTGAA
ATCGCTAATAAGGTCACGTGAAATCGCTAATCAAAAAGGCACGTGAGAACGCTAATAGCCCTTTCAGATC
AACAGCTTGCAAACACCCCTCGCTCCGGCAAGTAGTTACAGCAAGTAGTATGTTCAATTAGCTTTTCAAT
TATGAATATATATATCAATTATTGGTCGCCCTTGGCTTGTGGACAATGCGCTACGCGCACCGGCTCCGCC
CGTGGACAACCGCAAGCGGTTGCCCACCGTCGAGCGCCTTTGCCCACAACCCGGCGGCCGGCCGCAACAG
ATCGTTTTATAAATTTTTTTTTTTGAAAAAGAAAAAGCCCGAAAGGCGGCAACCTCTCGGGCTTCTGGAT
TTCCGATCCCCGGAATTAGACTCTGGCTGCCTGTATCGAGTGGTGATTTTGTGCCGAGCTGCCGGTCGGG
GAGCTGTTGGCTGGCTGGT
